>Addgene plasmid #100713 | B52 + TIMELESS sgSTOP | addgene full sequence | sequence record 193647 | Addgene NGS Result
GACGTCGCTAGCTGTACAAAAAAGCAGGCTTTAAAGGAACCAATTCAGTCGACTGGATCCGGTACCAAGG
TCGGGCAGGAAGAGGGCCTATTTCCCATGATTCCTTCATATTTGCATATACGATACAAGGCTGTTAGAGA
GATAATTAGAATTAATTTGACTGTAAACACAAAGATATTAGTACAAAATACGTGACGTAGAAAGTAATAA
TTTCTTGGGTAGTTTGCAGTTTTAAAATTATGTTTTAAAATGGACTATCATATGCTTACCGTAACTTGAA
AGTATTTCGATTTCTTGGCTTTATATATCTTGTGGAAAGGACGAAACACCGAGACGATTAATGCGTCTCG
TTTTAGAGCTAGAAATAGCAAGTTAAAATAAGGCTAGTCCGTTATCAACTTGAAAAAGTGGCACCGAGTC
GGTGCTTTTTTTAAGCTTGAGGGCCTATTTCCCATGATTCCTTCATATTTGCATATACGATACAAGGCTG
TTAGAGAGATAATTGGAATTAATTTGACTGTAAACACAAAGATATTAGTACAAAATACGTGACGTAGAAA
GTAATAATTTCTTGGGTAGTTTGCAGTTTTAAAATTATGTTTTAAAATGGACTATCATATGCTTACCGTA
ACTTGAAAGTATTTCGATTTCTTGGCTTTATATATCTTGTGGAAAGGACGAAACACCGAAGACTCGAGCC
CTCCAGCGGTTTTAGAGCTAGAAATAGCAAGTTAAAATAAGGCTAGTCCGTTATCAACTTGAAAAAGTGG
CACCGAGTCGGTGCTTTTTTTCTAGAGAATTCCTCGAGGTACCTCTCTACATATGACATGTGAGCAAAAG
GCCAGCAAAAGGCCAGGAACCGTAAAAAGGCCGCGTTGCTGGCGTTTTTCCATAGGCTCCGCCCCCCTGA
CGAGCATCACAAAAATCGACGCTCAAGTCAGAGGTGGCGAAACCCGACAGGACTATAAAGATACCAGGCG
TTTCCCCCTGGAAGCTCCCTCGTGCGCTCTCCTGTTCCGACCCTGCCGCTTACCGGATACCTGTCCGCCT
TTCTCCCTTCGGGAAGCGTGGCGCTTTCTCATAGCTCACGCTGTAGGTATCTCAGTTCGGTGTAGGTCGT
TCGCTCCAAGCTGGGCTGTGTGCACGAACCCCCCGTTCAGCCCGACCGCTGCGCCTTATCCGGTAACTAT
CGTCTTGAGTCCAACCCGGTAAGACACGACTTATCGCCACTGGCAGCAGCCACTGGTAACAGGATTAGCA
GAGCGAGGTATGTAGGCGGTGCTACAGAGTTCTTGAAGTGGTGGCCTAACTACGGCTACACTAGAAGAAC
AGTATTTGGTATCTGCGCTCTGCTGAAGCCAGTTACCTTCGGAAAAAGAGTTGGTAGCTCTTGATCCGGC
AAACAAACCACCGCTGGTAGCGGTGGTTTTTTTGTTTGCAAGCAGCAGATTACGCGCAGAAAAAAAGGAT
CTCAAGAAGATCCTTTGATCTTTTCTACGGGGTCTGACGCTCAGTGGAACGAAAACTCACGTTAAGGGAT
TTTGGTCATGAGATTATCAAAAAGGATCTTCACCTAGATCCTTTTAAATTAAAAATGAAGTTTTAAATCA
ATCTAAAGTATATATGAGTAAACTTGGTCTGACAGTTACCAATGCTTAATCAGTGAGGCACCTATCTCAG
CGATCTGTCTATTTCGTTCATCCATAGTTGCCTGACTCCCCGTCGTGTAGATAACTACGATACGGGAGGG
CTTACCATCTGGCCCCAGTGCTGCAATGATACCGCGAGACCCACGCTCACCGGCTCCAGATTTATCAGCA
ATAAACCAGCCAGCCGGAAGGGCCGAGCGCAGAAGTGGTCCTGCAACTTTATCCGCCTCCATCCAGTCTA
TTAATTGTTGCCGGGAAGCTAGAGTAAGTAGTTCGCCAGTTAATAGTTTGCGCAACGTTGTTGCCATTGC
TACAGGCATCGTGGTGTCACGCTCGTCGTTTGGTATGGCTTCATTCAGCTCCGGTTCCCAACGATCAAGG
CGAGTTACATGATCCCCCATGTTGTGCAAAAAAGCGGTTAGCTCCTTCGGTCCTCCGATCGTTGTCAGAA
GTAAGTTGGCCGCAGTGTTATCACTCATGGTTATGGCAGCACTGCATAATTCTCTTACTGTCATGCCATC
CGTAAGATGCTTTTCTGTGACTGGTGAGTACTCAACCAAGTCATTCTGAGAATAGTGTATGCGGCGACCG
AGTTGCTCTTGCCCGGCGTCAATACGGGATAATACCGCGCCACATAGCAGAACTTTAAAAGTGCTCATCA
TTGGAAAACGTTCTTCGGGGCGAAAACTCTCAAGGATCTTACCGCTGTTGAGATCCAGTTCGATGTAACC
CACTCGTGCACCCAACTGATCTTCAGCATCTTTTACTTTCACCAGCGTTTCTGGGTGAGCAAAAACAGGA
AGGCAAAATGCCGCAAAAAAGGGAATAAGGGCGACACGGAAATGTTGAATACTCATACTCTTCCTTTTTC
AATATTATTGAAGCATTTATCAGGGTTATTGTCTCATGAGCGGATACATATTTGAATGTATTTAGAAAAA
TAAACAAATAGGGGTTCCGCGCACATTTCCCCGAAAAGTGCCACCT
Features (pLannotate 1.2.2; 8 found; start..end, strand, type, name):
     13..30      +  protein_bind   attB1 (fragment): mutant version of attB; recombination site for the Gateway® BP reaction BP Clonase™
     82..322     +  promoter       U6 promoter: RNA polymerase III promoter for human U6 snRNA
    350..425     +  misc_RNA       gRNA scaffold: guide RNA scaffold for the Streptococcus pyogenes CRISPR/Cas9 system
    439..679     +  promoter       U6 promoter: RNA polymerase III promoter for human U6 snRNA
    709..784     +  misc_RNA       gRNA scaffold: guide RNA scaffold for the Streptococcus pyogenes CRISPR/Cas9 system
    887..1475    -  rep_origin     ori: high-copy-number ColE1/pMB1/pBR322/pUC origin of replication
   1646..2506    -  CDS            AmpR: β-lactamase; bla; confers resistance to ampicillin, carbenicillin, and related antibiotics
   2507..2611    -  promoter       AmpR promoter: bla
