[The description below was written by a language model from this plasmid's Addgene catalogue record and pLannotate feature annotations shown in this document.]
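Description:
B52 + TIMELESS sgSTOP is a compact (about 2.6 kb) mammalian CRISPR guide-expression plasmid that carries two tandem sgRNA cassettes and no nuclease or base editor of its own. It is maintained in E. coli through a high-copy ColE1/pUC-type origin and selected with ampicillin via the β-lactamase gene and its native promoter. No mammalian selection marker or reporter is annotated, so the plasmid appears intended for transient co-delivery with a separate effector construct. A short attB1 fragment near the start of the sequence is probably a cloning remnant rather than a functional Gateway site.

The payload consists of two human U6 RNA polymerase III promoters in the same orientation, each followed by a Streptococcus pyogenes Cas9 guide RNA scaffold. According to the record, one cassette holds a 20-nt spacer targeting human TIMELESS, inserted through BbsI sites, while the other remains empty and accepts a second guide through BsmBI cloning. The feature table does not indicate which of the two cassettes is the occupied one. The "sgSTOP" designation refers to guides designed for CRISPR base editing, in which a cytidine deaminase–Cas9 fusion converts a C to a T within a coding codon to create a premature stop codon. This disrupts the gene without relying on double-strand breaks.

The construct is therefore suited to knocking out TIMELESS in human cells when supplied together with a base editor expressed from another plasmid. The free second cassette allows a further gene to be targeted at the same time.
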