Addgene plasmid #100713: B52 + TIMELESS sgSTOP
Purpose: B52 plasmid expressing TIMELESS sgSTOP (cloned in BbsI site) and containing an empty sgRNA-expression cassette (use BsmBI for cloning)
Depositing lab: Alberto Ciccia. Depositing organization: Columbia University. Publication: CRISPR-Mediated Base Editing Enables Efficient Disruption of Eukaryotic Genes through Induction of STOP Codons. Billon P, Bryant EE, Joseph SA, Nambiar TS, Hayward SB, Rothstein R, Ciccia A. Mol Cell. 2017 Sep 4. pii: S1097-2765(17)30605-6. doi: 10.1016/j.molcel.2017.08.008. PubMed 28890334.
Backbone
  Vector backbone: B52 plasmid expressing TIMELESS sgSTOP and containing an empty sgRNA-expression cassette
  Total vector size (bp): 2636
  Vector type: Mammalian Expression, CRISPR
Growth in bacteria
  Bacterial resistance: Ampicillin, 100 μg/mL
  Growth temperature: 37°C
  Growth strain: DH5alpha
  Copy number: Unknown
Gene/Insert
  Gene/Insert name: sgSTOP targeting TIMELESS (cloned using BbsI)
  gRNA/shRNA sequence: sgSTOP TIMELESS: AAGACTCGAGCCCTCCAGCG
  Species: H. sapiens (human)
  Cloning method: Restriction Enzyme; 5′ cloning site BbsI (unknown if destroyed); 3′ cloning site BbsI (destroyed during cloning)
  Sequencing primers: 5′ GAGGTACCTCGAGGAATTCTCTAGA
Terms and licenses: Academic/Nonprofit Terms; Industry Terms: Not Available to Industry
How to cite: B52 + TIMELESS sgSTOP was a gift from Alberto Ciccia (Addgene plasmid # 100713 ; http://n2t.net/addgene:100713 ; RRID:Addgene_100713)
