>Addgene plasmid #100713 | B52 + TIMELESS sgSTOP | depositor partial sequence | sequence record 190293 | Sequenced using GAGGTACCTCGAGGAATTCTCTAGA
NANTCTGACTCGCGTGCACTTTTTCAGTTGATAACGGACTAGCCTTATTTTAACTTGCTATTTCTAGCTC
TAAAACCGCTGGAGGGCTCGAGTCTTCGGTGTTTCGTCCTTTCCACAAGATATATAAAGCCAAGAAATCG
AAATACTTTCAAGTTACGGTAAGCATATGATAGTCCATTTTAAAACATAATTTTAAAACTGCAAACTACC
CAAGAAATTATTACTTTCTACGTCACGTATTTTGTACTAATATCTTTGTGTTTACAGTCAAATTAATTCC
AATTATCTCTCTAACAGCCTTGTATCGTATATGCAAATATGAAGGAATCATGGGAAATAGGCCCTCAAGC
TTAAAAAAAGCACCGACTCGGTGCCACTTTTTCAAGTTGATAACGGACTAGCCTTATTTTAACTTGCTAT
TTCTAGCTCTAAAACGAGACGCATTAATCGTCTCGGTGTTTCGTCCTTTCCACAAGATATATAAAGCCAA
GAAATCGAAATACTTTCAAGTTACGGTAAGCATATGATAGTCCATTTTAAAACATAATTTTAAAACTGCA
AACTACCCAAGAAATTATTACTTTCTACGTCACGTATTTTGTACTAATATCTTTGTGTTTACAGTCAAAT
TAATTCTAATTATCTCTCTAACAGCCTTGTATCGTATATGCAAATATGAAGGAATCATGGGAAATAGGCC
CTCTTCCTGCCCGACCTTGGTACCGGATCCAGTCGACTGAATTGGTTCCTTTAAAGCCTGCTTTTTTGTA
CAGCTAGCGACGTCAGGTGGCACTTTTCGGGGAATGTGCGCGGAACCCCTATTTGTTTATTTTTCTAAAT
ACATTCAAATATGTATCCGCTCATGAGACAATAACCCTGATAAATGCTTCAATAATATTGAAAAAGGAAG
AGTATGAGTATTCAACATTTCCGTGTCGCCCTTATTCCCTTTTTTGCGGCATTTTGCCTTCCTGTTTTGC
TCACCCAGAAACGCTGGTGAAAGTAAAGATGCTGAAGATCAGTTGGTGCACGAGTGGGTTACATCGAACT
GGATCTCACAGCGGTAGATCCTTGAGAGTTTCGCCCGAGACGTTTCCATGATGAGCACTTTAAAGTCTGC
TATGTGGCGCGGATATCCGTATGACGCGGGCAGAGCACTCGTCGCGCATACCTATCTCAGAATGACTGTG
AGTACTCCCAGTCCAGAAAAGCATCTTACGATGGCATGACGGTAAGAGAANTATGCAGGGNTGCN
